>Addgene plasmid #221492 | pLX-EF1a_GFP_CdTag-HA | addgene full sequence | sequence record 437769 | Addgene NGS Result
TGTAGTCTTATGCAATACTCTTGTAGTCTTGCAACATGGTAACGATGAGTTAGCAACATGCCTTACAAGG
AGAGAAAAAGCACCGTGCATGCCGATTGGTGGAAGTAAGGTGGTACGATCGTGCCTTATTAGGAAGGCAA
CAGACGGGTCTGACATGGATTGGACGAACCACTGAATTGCCGCATTGCAGAGATATTGTATTTAAGTGCC
TAGCTCGATACATAAACGGGTCTCTCTGGTTAGACCAGATCTGAGCCTGGGAGCTCTCTGGCTAACTAGG
GAACCCACTGCTTAAGCCTCAATAAAGCTTGCCTTGAGTGCTTCAAGTAGTGTGTGCCCGTCTGTTGTGT
GACTCTGGTAACTAGAGATCCCTCAGACCCTTTTAGTCAGTGTGGAAAATCTCTAGCAGTGGCGCCCGAA
CAGGGACTTGAAAGCGAAAGGGAAACCAGAGGAGCTCTCTCGACGCAGGACTCGGCTTGCTGAAGCGCGC
ACGGCAAGAGGCGAGGGGCGGCGACTGGTGAGTACGCCAAAAATTTTGACTAGCGGAGGCTAGAAGGAGA
GAGATGGGTGCGAGAGCGTCAGTATTAAGCGGGGGAGAATTAGATCGCGATGGGAAAAAATTCGGTTAAG
GCCAGGGGGAAAGAAAAAATATAAATTAAAACATATAGTATGGGCAAGCAGGGAGCTAGAACGATTCGCA
GTTAATCCTGGCCTGTTAGAAACATCAGAAGGCTGTAGACAAATACTGGGACAGCTACAACCATCCCTTC
AGACAGGATCAGAAGAACTTAGATCATTATATAATACAGTAGCAACCCTCTATTGTGTGCATCAAAGGAT
AGAGATAAAAGACACCAAGGAAGCTTTAGACAAGATAGAGGAAGAGCAAAACAAAAGTAAGACCACCGCA
CAGCAAGCGGCCGCTGATCTTCAGACCTGGAGGAGGAGATATGAGGGACAATTGGAGAAGTGAATTATAT
AAATATAAAGTAGTAAAAATTGAACCATTAGGAGTAGCACCCACCAAGGCAAAGAGAAGAGTGGTGCAGA
GAGAAAAAAGAGCAGTGGGAATAGGAGCTTTGTTCCTTGGGTTCTTGGGAGCAGCAGGAAGCACTATGGG
CGCAGCGTCAATGACGCTGACGGTACAGGCCAGACAATTATTGTCTGGTATAGTGCAGCAGCAGAACAAT
TTGCTGAGGGCTATTGAGGCGCAACAGCATCTGTTGCAACTCACAGTCTGGGGCATCAAGCAGCTCCAGG
CAAGAATCCTGGCTGTGGAAAGATACCTAAAGGATCAACAGCTCCTGGGGATTTGGGGTTGCTCTGGAAA
ACTCATTTGCACCACTGCTGTGCCTTGGAATGCTAGTTGGAGTAATAAATCTCTGGAACAGATTTGGAAT
CACACGACCTGGATGGAGTGGGACAGAGAAATTAACAATTACACAAGCTTAATACACTCCTTAATTGAAG
AATCGCAAAACCAGCAAGAAAAGAATGAACAAGAATTATTGGAATTAGATAAATGGGCAAGTTTGTGGAA
TTGGTTTAACATAACAAATTGGCTGTGGTATATAAAATTATTCATAATGATAGTAGGAGGCTTGGTAGGT
TTAAGAATAGTTTTTGCTGTACTTTCTATAGTGAATAGAGTTAGGCAGGGATATTCACCATTATCGTTTC
AGACCCACCTCCCAACCCCGAGGGGACCCATGCATTGCATCTCAATTAGTCAGCAACCAGGTGTGGAAAG
TCCCCAGGCTCCCCAGCAGGCAGAAGTATGCAAAGCATGCGTCTCAATTAGTCAGCAACCATAGTCCCGC
CCCTAACTCCGCCCATCCCGCCCCTAACTCCGCCCAGTTCCGCCCATTCTCCGCCCCATGGCTGACTAAT
TTTTTTTATTTATGCAGAGGCCGAGGCCGCCTCGGCCTCTGAGCTATTCCAGAAGTAGTGAGGAGGCTTT
TTTGGAGGCCTAGGCTTTTGCAAAAAGCTTTCTAGAGGTACCACCGGAGCTTACCATGACCGAGTACAAG
CCCACGGTGCGCCTCGCCACCCGCGACGACGTCCCCAGGGCCGTACGCACCCTCGCCGCCGCGTTCGCCG
ACTACCCCGCCACGCGCCACACCGTCGATCCGGACCGCCACATCGAGCGGGTCACCGAGCTGCAAGAACT
CTTCCTCACGCGCGTCGGGCTCGACATCGGCAAGGTGTGGGTCGCGGACGACGGCGCCGCCGTGGCGGTC
TGGACCACGCCGGAGAGCGTCGAAGCGGGGGCGGTGTTCGCCGAGATCGGCCCGCGCATGGCCGAGTTGA
GCGGTTCCCGGCTGGCCGCGCAGCAACAGATGGAAGGCCTCCTGGCGCCGCACCGGCCCAAGGAGCCCGC
GTGGTTCCTGGCCACCGTCGGCGTCTCGCCCGACCACCAGGGCAAGGGTCTGGGCAGCGCCGTCGTGCTC
CCCGGAGTGGAGGCGGCCGAGCGCGCCGGGGTGCCCGCCTTCCTGGAGACCTCCGCGCCCCGCAACCTCC
CCTTCTACGAGCGGCTCGGCTTCACCGTCACCGCCGACGTCGAGGTGCCCGAAGGACCGCGCACCTGGTG
CATGACCCGCAAGCCCGGTGCCAGTTAACGAATTCTAGATCTTGAGACAAATGGCAGTATTCATCCACAA
TTTTAAAAGAAAAGGGGGGATTGGGGGGTACAGTGCAGGGGAAAGAATAGTAGACATAATAGCAACAGAC
ATACAAACTAAAGAATTACAAAAACAAATTACAAAAATTCAAAATTTTCGGGTTTATTACAGGGACAGCA
GAGATCCACTTTGGCGCCGGCTCGAGGCCTGCAGGTGCAAAGATGGATAAAGTTTTAAACAGAGAGGAAT
CTTTGCAGCTAATGGACCTTCTAGGTCTTGAAAGGAGTGGGAATTGGCTCCGGTGCCCGTCAGTGGGCAG
AGCGCACATCGCCCACAGTCCCCGAGAAGTTGGGGGGAGGGGTCGGCAATTGAACCGGTGCCTAGAGAAG
GTGGCGCGGGGTAAACTGGGAAAGTGATGTCGTGTACTGGCTCCGCCTTTTTCCCGAGGGTGGGGGAGAA
CCGTATATAAGTGCAGTAGTCGCCGTGAACGTTCTTTTTCGCAACGGGTTTGCCGCCAGAACACAGGTAA
GTGCCGTGTGTGGTTCCCGCGGGCCTGGCCTCTTTACGGGTTATGGCCCTTGCGTGCCTTGAATTACTTC
CACCTGGCTGCAGTACGTGATTCTTGATCCCGAGCTTCGGGTTGGAAGTGGGTGGGAGAGTTCGAGGCCT
TGCGCTTAAGGAGCCCCTTCGCCTCGTGCTTGAGTTGAGGCCTGGCCTGGGCGCTGGGGCCGCCGCGTGC
GAATCTGGTGGCACCTTCGCGCCTGTCTCGCTGCTTTCGATAAGTCTCTAGCCATTTAAAATTTTTGATG
ACCTGCTGCGACGCTTTTTTTCTGGCAAGATAGTCTTGTAAATGCGGGCCAAGATCTGCACACTGGTATT
TCGGTTTTTGGGGCCGCGGGCGGCGACGGGGCCCGTGCGTCCCAGCGCACATGTTCGGCGAGGCGGGGCC
TGCGAGCGCGGCCACCGAGAATCGGACGGGGGTAGTCTCAAGCTGGCCGGCCTGCTCTGGTGCCTGGCCT
CGCGCCGCCGTGTATCGCCCCGCCCTGGGCGGCAAGGCTGGCCCGGTCGGCACCAGTTGCGTGAGCGGAA
AGATGGCCGCTTCCCGGCCCTGCTGCAGGGAGCTCAAAATGGAGGACGCGGCGCTCGGGAGAGCGGGCGG
GTGAGTCACCCACACAAAGGAAAAGGGCCTTTCCGTCCTCAGCCGTCGCTTCATGTGACTCCACGGAGTA
CCGGGCGCCGTCCAGGCACCTCGATTAGTTCTCGAGCTTTTGGAGTACGTCGTCTTTAGGTTGGGGGGAG
GGGTTTTATGCGATGGAGTTTCCCCACACTGAGTGGGTGGAGACTGAAGTTAGGCCAGCTTGGCACTTGA
TGTAATTCTCCTTGGAATTTGCCCTTTTTGAGTTTGGATCTTGGTTCATTCTCAAGCCTCAGACAGTGGT
TCAAAGTTTTTTTCTTCCATTTCAGGTGTCGTGAGGCTAGCATCGATTGATCAACAAGTTTGTACAAAAA
AGCAGGCTCCGCGGCCGCCCCCTTCACCATGGTGAGCAAGGGCGAGGAGCTGTTCACCGGGGTGGTGCCC
ATCCTGGTCGAGCTGGACGGCGACGTAAACGGCCACAAGTTCAGCGTGTCTGGCGAGGGCGAGGGCGATG
CCACCTACGGCAAGCTGACCCTGAAGTTCATCTGCACCACCGGCAAGCTGCCCGTGCCCTGGCCCACCCT
CGTGACCACCCTGACCTACGGCGTGCAGTGCTTCAGCCGCTACCCCGACCACATGAAGCAGCACGACTTC
TTCAAGTCCGCCATGCCCGAAGGCTACGTCCAGGAGCGCACCATCTTCTTCAAGGACGACGGCAACTACA
AGACCCGCGCCGAGGTGAAGTTCGAGGGCGACACCCTGGTGAACCGCATCGAGCTGAAGGGCATCGACTT
CAAGGAGGACGGCAACATCCTGGGGCACAAGCTGGAGTACAACTACAACAGCCACAACGTCTATATCATG
GCCGACAAGCAGAAGAACGGCATCAAGGCGAACTTCAAGATCCGCCACAACATCGAGGACGGCAGCGTGC
AGCTCGCCGACCACTACCAGCAGAACACCCCCATCGGCGACGGCCCCGTGCTGCTGCCCGACAACCACTA
CCTGAGCACCCAGTCCGCCCTGAGCAAAGACCCCAACGAGAAGCGCGATCACATGGTCCTGCTGGAGTTC
GTGACCGCCGCCGGGATCACTCTCGGCATGGACGAGCTGTACAAGTCCAAGGGTGGGCGCGCCGACCCAG
CTTTCTTGTACAAAGTGGTTACCGGTGGAGTGCAGGTGGAAACCATCTCCCCAGGAGACGGGCGCACCTT
CCCCAAGCGCGGCCAGACCTGCGTGGTGCACTACACCGGGATGCTTGAAGATGGAAAGAAAGTTGATTCC
TCCCGGGACAGAAACAAGCCCTTTAAGTTTATGCTAGGCAAGCAGGAGGTGATCCGAGGCTGGGAAGAAG
GGGTTGCCCAGATGAGTGTGGGTCAGAGAGCCAAACTGACTATATCTCCAGATTATGCCTATGGTGCCAC
TGGGCACCCAGGCATCATCCCACCACATGCCACTCTCGTCTTCGATGTGGAGCTTCTAAAACTGGAAGGC
GGCTACCCCTACGACGTGCCCGACTACGCCGGCTATCCGTATGATGTCCCGGACTATGCAGGCTAAACGC
GTTAAGTCGACAATCAACCTCTGGATTACAAAATTTGTGAAAGATTGACTGGTATTCTTAACTATGTTGC
TCCTTTTACGCTATGTGGATACGCTGCTTTAATGCCTTTGTATCATGCTATTGCTTCCCGTATGGCTTTC
ATTTTCTCCTCCTTGTATAAATCCTGGTTGCTGTCTCTTTATGAGGAGTTGTGGCCCGTTGTCAGGCAAC
GTGGCGTGGTGTGCACTGTGTTTGCTGACGCAACCCCCACTGGTTGGGGCATTGCCACCACCTGTCAGCT
CCTTTCCGGGACTTTCGCTTTCCCCCTCCCTATTGCCACGGCGGAACTCATCGCCGCCTGCCTTGCCCGC
TGCTGGACAGGGGCTCGGCTGTTGGGCACTGACAATTCCGTGGTGTTGTCGGGGAAATCATCGTCCTTTC
CTTGGCTGCTCGCCTGTGTTGCCACCTGGATTCTGCGCGGGACGTCCTTCTGCTACGTCCCTTCGGCCCT
CAATCCAGCGGACCTTCCTTCCCGCGGCCTGCTGCCGGCTCTGCGGCCTCTTCCGCGTCTTCGCCTTCGC
CCTCAGACGAGTCGGATCTCCCTTTGGGCCGCCTCCCCGCGTCGACTTTAAGACCAATGACTTACAAGGC
AGCTGTAGATCTTAGCCACTTTTTAAAAGAAAAGGGGGGACTGGAAGGGCTAATTCACTCCCAACGAAGA
CAAGATCTGCTTTTTGCTTGTACTGGGTCTCTCTGGTTAGACCAGATCTGAGCCTGGGAGCTCTCTGGCT
AACTAGGGAACCCACTGCTTAAGCCTCAATAAAGCTTGCCTTGAGTGCTTCAAGTAGTGTGTGCCCGTCT
GTTGTGTGACTCTGGTAACTAGAGATCCCTCAGACCCTTTTAGTCAGTGTGGAAAATCTCTAGCAGTACG
TATAGTAGTTCATGTCATCTTATTATTCAGTATTTATAACTTGCAAAGAAATGAATATCAGAGAGTGAGA
GGAACTTGTTTATTGCAGCTTATAATGGTTACAAATAAAGCAATAGCATCACAAATTTCACAAATAAAGC
ATTTTTTTCACTGCATTCTAGTTGTGGTTTGTCCAAACTCATCAATGTATCTTATCATGTCTGGCTCTAG
CTATCCCGCCCCTAACTCCGCCCATCCCGCCCCTAACTCCGCCCAGTTCCGCCCATTCTCCGCCCCATGG
CTGACTAATTTTTTTTATTTATGCAGAGGCCGAGGCCGCCTCGGCCTCTGAGCTATTCCAGAAGTAGTGA
GGAGGCTTTTTTGGAGGCCTAGGGACGTACCCAATTCGCCCTATAGTGAGTCGTATTACGCGCGCTCACT
GGCCGTCGTTTTACAACGTCGTGACTGGGAAAACCCTGGCGTTACCCAACTTAATCGCCTTGCAGCACAT
CCCCCTTTCGCCAGCTGGCGTAATAGCGAAGAGGCCCGCACCGATCGCCCTTCCCAACAGTTGCGCAGCC
TGAATGGCGAATGGG
[124 nt withheld, positions 6806-6929]
C
[91 nt withheld, positions 6931-7021]
A
[49 nt withheld, positions 7023-7071]
CCTTTGACGTTGGAGTCCACGTTCTTT
[37 nt withheld, positions 7099-7135]
ACCCTATCTCGGTCTATTCTTTTGATTTATAAGGGATTTTGCCGATTTCGGCCTATTGGTTAAAAAATGA
GCTGATTTAACAAAAATTTAACGCGAATTTTAACAAAATATTAACGCTTACAATTTAGGTGGCACTTTTC
GGGGAAATGTGCGCGGAACCCCTATTTGTTTATTTTTCTAAATACATTCAAATATGTATCCGCTCATGAG
ACAATAACCCTGATAAATGCTTCAATAATATTGAAAAAGGAAGAGTATGAGTATTCAACATTTCCGTGTC
GCCCTTATTCCCTTTTTTGCGGCATTTTGCCTTCCTGTTTTTGCTCACCCAGAAACGCTGGTGAAAGTAA
AAGATGCTGAAGATCAGTTGGGTGCACGAGTGGGTTACATCGAACTGGATCTCAACAGCGGTAAGATCCT
TGAGAGTTTTCGCCCCGAAGAACGTTTTCCAATGATGAGCACTTTTAAAGTTCTGCTATGTGGCGCGGTA
TTATCCCGTATTGACGCCGGGCAAGAGCAACTCGGTCGCCGCATACACTATTCTCAGAATGACTTGGTTG
AGTACTCACCAGTCACAGAAAAGCATCTTACGGATGGCATGACAGTAAGAGAATTATGCAGTGCTGCCAT
AACCATGAGTGATAACACTGCGGCCAACTTACTTCTGACAACGATCGGAGGACCGAAGGAGCTAACCGCT
TTTTTGCACAACATGGGGGATCATGTAACTCGCCTTGATCGTTGGGAACCGGAGCTGAATGAAGCCATAC
CAAACGACGAGCGTGACACCACGATGCCTGTAGCAATGGCAACAACGTTGCGCAAACTATTAACTGGCGA
ACTACTTACTCTAGCTTCCCGGCAACAATTAATAGACTGGATGGAGGCGGATAAAGTTGCAGGACCACTT
CTGCGCTCGGCCCTTCCGGCTGGCTGGTTTATTGCTGATAAATCTGGAGCCGGTGAGCGTGGGTCTCGCG
GTATCATTGCAGCACTGGGGCCAGATGGTAAGCCCTCCCGTATCGTAGTTATCTACACGACGGGGAGTCA
GGCAACTATGGATGAACGAAATAGACAGATCGCTGAGATAGGTGCCTCACTGATTAAGCATTGGTAACTG
TCAGACCAAGTTTACTCATATATACTTTAGATTGATTTAAAACTTCATTTTTAATTTAAAAGGATCTAGG
TGAAGATCCTTTTTGATAATCTCATGACCAAAATCCCTTAACGTGAGTTTTCGTTCCACTGAGCGTCAGA
CCCCGTAGAAAAGATCAAAGGATCTTCTTGAGATCCTTTTTTTCTGCGCGTAATCTGCTGCTTGCAAACA
AAAAAACCACCGCTACCAGCGGTGGTTTGTTTGCCGGATCAAGAGCTACCAACTCTTTTTCCGAAGGTAA
CTGGCTTCAGCAGAGCGCAGATACCAAATACTGTTCTTCTAGTGTAGCCGTAGTTAGGCCACCACTTCAA
GAACTCTGTAGCACCGCCTACATACCTCGCTCTGCTAATCCTGTTACCAGTGGCTGCTGCCAGTGGCGAT
AAGTCGTGTCTTACCGGGTTGGACTCAAGACGATAGTTACCGGATAAGGCGCAGCGGTCGGGCTGAACGG
GGGGTTCGTGCACACAGCCCAGCTTGGAGCGAACGACCTACACCGAACTGAGATACCTACAGCGTGAGCT
ATGAGAAAGCGCCACGCTTCCCGAAGGGAGAAAGGCGGACAGGTATCCGGTAAGCGGCAGGGTCGGAACA
GGAGAGCGCACGAGGGAGCTTCCAGGGGGAAACGCCTGGTATCTTTATAGTCCTGTCGGGTTTCGCCACC
TCTGACTTGAGCGTCGATTTTTGTGATGCTCGTCAGGGGGGCGGAGCCTATGGAAAAACGCCAGCAACGC
GGCCTTTTTACGGTTCCTGGCCTTTTGCTGGCCTTTTGCTCACATGTTCTTTCCTGCGTTATCCCCTGAT
TCTGTGGATAACCGTATTACCGCCTTTGAGTGAGCTGATACCGCTCGCCGCAGCCGAACGACCGAGCGCA
GCGAGTCAGTGAGCGAGGAAGCGGAAGAGCGCCCAATACGCAAACCGCCTCTCCCCGCGCGTTGGCCGAT
TCATTAATGCAGCTGGCACGACAGGTTTCCCGACTGGAAAGCGGGCAGTGAGCGCAACGCAATTAATGTG
AGTTAGCTCACTCATTAGGCACCCCAGGCTTTACACTTTATGCTTCCGGCTCGTATGTTGTGTGGAATTG
TGAGCGGATAACAATTTCACACAGGAAACAGCTATGACCATGATTACGCCAAGCGCGCAATTAACCCTCA
CTAAAGGGAACAAAAGCTGGAGCTGCAAGCTTAA
Features (pLannotate 1.2.2; 33 found; start..end, strand, type, name):
      1..227     +  promoter       RSV promoter: Rous sarcoma virus enhancer/promoter
    228..408     +  LTR            5' LTR (truncated): truncated 5' long terminal repeat (LTR) from HIV-1
    455..580     +  misc_feature   HIV-1 Ψ: packaging signal of human immunodeficiency virus type 1
    564..927     +  CDS            HIV-1 gag (fragment): gag protein from human immunodeficiency virus 1; gag
   1073..1306    +  misc_feature   RRE: The Rev response element (RRE) of HIV-1 allows for Rev-dependent mRNA export from the nucleus to the cytoplasm.
   1683..1709    +  CDS            Rev (fragment): human immunodeficiency virus 1 (HIV-1) Rev protein; rev; enhances nuclear export of unspliced and incompletely spliced viral mRNAs
   1716..1739    +  promoter       SV40 promoter (fragment): SV40 early promoter
   1740..1811    +  promoter       SV40 promoter (fragment): SV40 enhancer and early promoter
   1835..1970    +  rep_origin     SV40 ori: SV40 origin of replication
   2016..2612    +  CDS            PuroR (fragment): puromycin N-acetyltransferase; pac from Streptomyces; confers resistance to puromycin
   2661..2778    +  misc_feature   cPPT/CTS: central polypurine tract and central termination sequence of HIV-1
   2843..2909    +  CDS            small t antigen (fragment): SV40 (simian virus 40) small t antigen
   2916..4094    +  promoter       EF-1α promoter: strong constitutive promoter for human elongation factor EF-1α
   4114..4138    +  protein_bind   attB1: mutant version of attB; recombination site for the Gateway® BP reaction BP Clonase™
   4159..4875    +  CDS            EGFP: EGFP is a basic (constitutively fluorescent) green fluorescent protein published in 1996, derived from Aequorea victoria. It is reported to be a rapidly-maturing weak dimer with moderate acid sensitivity.
   4895..4919    -  protein_bind   attB2: mutant version of attB; recombination site for the Gateway® BP reaction BP Clonase™
   4927..5247    +  CDS            DmrB: F36V mutant of FK506-binding protein FKBP12 binds synthetic ligands that do not bind wild-type FKBP
   5332..5920    +  misc_feature   WPRE: woodchuck hepatitis virus posttranscriptional regulatory element
   5971..5990    +  misc_feature   cPPT/CTS (fragment): central polypurine tract and central termination sequence of HIV-1
   5992..6225    +  LTR            3' LTR (ΔU3): self-inactivating 3' long terminal repeat (LTR) from HIV-1
   6303..6424    +  polyA_signal   SV40 poly(A) signal: SV40 polyadenylation signal
   6464..6599    +  rep_origin     SV40 ori: SV40 origin of replication
   6620..6638    -  promoter       T7 promoter: promoter for bacteriophage T7 RNA polymerase
   6646..6801    +  CDS            lacZα (fragment): LacZα fragment of β-galactosidase; lacZ fragment
   6806..7234    +  rep_origin     f1 ori (sequence partly withheld): f1 bacteriophage origin of replication; arrow indicates direction of (+) strand synthesis
   7287..7391    +  promoter       AmpR promoter: bla
   7392..8252    +  CDS            AmpR: β-lactamase; bla; confers resistance to ampicillin, carbenicillin, and related antibiotics
   8423..9011    +  rep_origin     ori: high-copy-number ColE1/pMB1/pBR322/pUC origin of replication
   9194..9286    +  CDS            lacI (fragment): lac repressor; lacI; The lac repressor binds to the lac operator to inhibit transcription in E. coli. This inhibition can be relieved by adding lactose or isopropyl-β-D-thiogalactopyranoside (IPTG).
   9299..9320    +  protein_bind   CAP binding site: CAP binding activates transcription in the presence of cAMP. E. coli catabolite activator protein
   9335..9365    +  promoter       lac promoter: promoter for the E. coli lac operon
   9373..9389    +  protein_bind   lac operator: The lac repressor binds to the lac operator to inhibit transcription in E. coli. This inhibition can be relieved by adding lactose or isopropyl-β-D-thiogalactopyranoside (IPTG). lac repressor encoded by lacI
   9434..9452    +  promoter       T3 promoter: promoter for bacteriophage T3 RNA polymerase
