[The description below was written by a language model from this plasmid's Addgene catalogue record and pLannotate feature annotations shown in this document.]
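Description:
pLX-EF1a_GFP_CdTag-HA is a lentiviral mammalian expression plasmid built on the pLX307_CdTag-HA empty-vector backbone, into which EGFP was introduced by Gateway cloning. In bacteria it is maintained through a high-copy ColE1/pUC-type origin and β-lactamase (ampicillin resistance); an f1 origin and remnants of a lac/lacZα cloning region with T7 and T3 promoters are also annotated in the backbone. The viral portion has a third-generation layout. An RSV promoter replaces U3 upstream of a truncated HIV-1 5' LTR. This is followed by the Ψ packaging signal with a gag fragment, the Rev response element, a cPPT/CTS, WPRE and a self-inactivating ΔU3 3' LTR, with an SV40 polyadenylation signal downstream. Packaging functions are therefore expected to be supplied in trans. Transduced cells are selected with puromycin, using a PuroR gene placed behind SV40 early promoter/origin sequences.

The payload is driven by the constitutive human EF-1α promoter. EGFP sits between attB1 and attB2 sites left by the Gateway reaction and is positioned upstream of FKBP12 F36V (annotated as DmrB), the dTAG degron, giving a C-terminal fusion. The name also indicates an HA epitope, which the feature table does not annotate separately. FKBP F36V binds synthetic ligands that do not bind wild-type FKBP, and dTAG degrader molecules use this to target the fused protein for rapid, ligand-induced degradation. The stated purpose is lentiviral overexpression of a GFP–dTag fusion, which would plausibly serve as a fluorescent control alongside dTag fusions of proteins of interest, although the record does not say so. The sequenced record is 9,479 nt, shorter than the listed backbone size, presumably because the Gateway cassette in the empty vector is replaced by the smaller insert.
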