Addgene plasmid #221492: pLX-EF1a_GFP_CdTag-HA
Purpose: GFP lentiviral overexpression of C-terminal dTag fusion
Depositing lab: Matthew Meyerson. Depositing organization: Broad Institute. Publication: Dosage amplification dictates oncogenic regulation by the NKX2-1 lineage factor in lung adenocarcinoma. Pulice JL, Meyerson M. bioRxiv [Preprint]. 2023 Oct 27:2023.10.26.563996. doi: 10.1101/2023.10.26.563996. PubMed 37994369.
Backbone
  Vector backbone: pLX307_CdTag-HA_EmptyVector
  Backbone size w/o insert (bp): 10378
  Vector type: Mammalian Expression, Lentiviral
  Selectable markers: Puromycin
Growth in bacteria
  Bacterial resistance: Ampicillin, 100 μg/mL
  Growth temperature: 37°C
  Growth strain: NEB Stable
  Copy number: High Copy
Gene/Insert
  Gene/Insert name: EGFP
  Species: Synthetic
  Insert size (bp): 742
  Promoter: EF1a
  Tag / fusion protein: FKBP F36V (C terminal on backbone)
  Cloning method: Gateway Cloning
  Sequencing primers: 5′ EF1a-Fw; 3′ WPRE-Rv
Terms and licenses: Academic/Nonprofit Terms; Industry Terms: Not Available to Industry
How to cite: pLX-EF1a_GFP_CdTag-HA was a gift from Matthew Meyerson (Addgene plasmid # 221492 ; http://n2t.net/addgene:221492 ; RRID:Addgene_221492)
